Addgene plasmid #216454: pPOM029_P4_tSynth25
Purpose: Synthetic terminator for gene expression in yeasts and fungi. Part type 4 following the YeastToolkit MoClo grammar.
Depositing lab: Tomáš Pluskal. Depositing organization: Institute of Organic Chemistry and Biochemistry, Academy of Sciences of the Czech Republic. Publication: POMBOX: A Fission Yeast Cloning Toolkit for Molecular and Synthetic Biology. Hebra T, Smrckova H, Elkatmis B, Prevorovsky M, Pluskal T. ACS Synth Biol. 2023 Nov 22. doi: 10.1021/acssynbio.3c00529. PubMed 37991801.
Backbone
  Vector backbone: pUC57
  Vector type: Yeast Expression, Synthetic Biology
Growth in bacteria
  Bacterial resistance: Ampicillin, 100 μg/mL
  Growth temperature: 37°C
  Growth strain: DH5alpha
  Copy number: High Copy
Gene/Insert
  Gene/Insert name: Terminator synth25
  Species: S. pombe (fission yeast)
  Insert size (bp): 78
  Mutation: Removal of any BsaI // BsmBI restriction site
  Cloning method: Golden Gate
Terms and licenses: Academic/Nonprofit Terms; Industry Terms: Not Available to Industry
How to cite: pPOM029_P4_tSynth25 was a gift from Tomáš Pluskal (Addgene plasmid # 216454 ; http://n2t.net/addgene:216454 ; RRID:Addgene_216454)
