[The description below was written by a language model from this plasmid's Addgene catalogue record and pLannotate feature annotations shown in this document.]
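Description:
pPOM029_P4_tSynth25 is a small (about 2.8 kb) part-storage plasmid from the POMBOX fission yeast cloning toolkit, built on the pUC57 backbone. It carries a single modular part, the short synthetic transcription terminator synth25 (78 bp), formatted as a type 4 part under the YeastToolkit MoClo grammar. In that scheme, type 4 is the terminator position that follows the coding sequence in a transcription unit. The record notes that any BsaI and BsmBI recognition sites were removed. This domestication is required for a part that will be excised and joined by Golden Gate assembly using these type IIS enzymes. The insert is listed under S. pombe, and the stated purpose is gene expression in yeasts and fungi.

The plasmid itself is only propagated in E. coli. The annotated features are all bacterial backbone elements: a high-copy ColE1/pUC-type origin, the AmpR β-lactamase gene with its own promoter for ampicillin selection, a fragment of the pBR322 bom region, and remnants of the pUC lac region (CAP binding site, lac promoter and operator, and partial lacZα and lacI sequences). The automated annotation does not label the terminator itself. The gap between the lacZα fragment and the lac operator would be consistent with a part cloned into the former lacZα cloning region, but the record does not give its coordinates. No yeast origin, yeast selectable marker, promoter or coding sequence is present, so the construct is not an expression vector on its own. It serves as a donor of a terminator, to be combined with promoter and coding sequence parts in a Golden Gate reaction.
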