Features (pLannotate 1.2.2; 9 found; start..end, strand, type, name):
     86..185     +  misc_feature   bom (fragment): basis of mobility region from pBR322
    191..348     -  CDS            lacZα (fragment): LacZα fragment of β-galactosidase; lacZ fragment
    592..608     -  protein_bind   lac operator: The lac repressor binds to the lac operator to inhibit transcription in E. coli. This inhibition can be relieved by adding lactose or isopropyl-β-D-thiogalactopyranoside (IPTG). lac repressor encoded by lacI
    616..646     -  promoter       lac promoter: promoter for the E. coli lac operon
    661..682     -  protein_bind   CAP binding site: CAP binding activates transcription in the presence of cAMP. E. coli catabolite activator protein
    695..787     -  CDS            lacI (fragment): lac repressor; lacI; The lac repressor binds to the lac operator to inhibit transcription in E. coli. This inhibition can be relieved by adding lactose or isopropyl-β-D-thiogalactopyranoside (IPTG).
    970..1558    -  rep_origin     ori: high-copy-number ColE1/pMB1/pBR322/pUC origin of replication
   1729..2589    -  CDS            AmpR: β-lactamase; bla; confers resistance to ampicillin, carbenicillin, and related antibiotics
   2590..2694    -  promoter       AmpR promoter: bla
>Addgene plasmid #216454 | pPOM029_P4_tSynth25 | addgene full sequence | sequence record 428684 | Addgene NGS Result
AGACGGTCACAGCTTGTCTGTAAGCGGATGCCGGGAGCAGACAAGCCCGTCAGGGCGCGTCAGCGGGTGT
TGGCGGGTGTCGGGGCTGGCTTAACTATGCGGCATCAGAGCAGATTGTACTGAGAGTGCACCATATGCGG
TGTGAAATACCGCACAGATGCGTAAGGAGAAAATACCGCATCAGGCGCCATTCGCCATTCAGGCTGCGCA
ACTGTTGGGAAGGGCGATCGGTGCGGGCCTCTTCGCTATTACGCCAGCTGGCGAAAGGGGGATGTGCTGC
AAGGCGATTAAGTTGGGTAACGCCAGGGTTTTCCCAGTCACGACGTTGTAAAACGACGGCCAGTGAATTG
GAGATCGGTACTTCGCGAATGCGTCGAGATCTAGACATCCGTCTCATCGGTCTCAATCCTAACTCGAGTT
TTTTTTTATATATATATATATATATATATAACTGTCTAGAAATAAAGAGTATCATCTTTCAAAGCTGTGA
GACCTGAGACGCATATGCACATCGGATGCCGGGACCGACGAGTGCAGAGGCGTGCAAGCGAGCTTGGCGT
AATCATGGTCATAGCTGTTTCCTGTGTGAAATTGTTATCCGCTCACAATTCCACACAACATACGAGCCGG
AAGCATAAAGTGTAAAGCCTGGGGTGCCTAATGAGTGAGCTAACTCACATTAATTGCGTTGCGCTCACTG
CCCGCTTTCCAGTCGGGAAACCTGTCGTGCCAGCTGCATTAATGAATCGGCCAACGCGCGGGGAGAGGCG
GTTTGCGTATTGGGCGCTCTTCCGCTTCCTCGCTCACTGACTCGCTGCGCTCGGTCGTTCGGCTGCGGCG
AGCGGTATCAGCTCACTCAAAGGCGGTAATACGGTTATCCACAGAATCAGGGGATAACGCAGGAAAGAAC
ATGTGAGCAAAAGGCCAGCAAAAGGCCAGGAACCGTAAAAAGGCCGCGTTGCTGGCGTTTTTCCATAGGC
TCCGCCCCCCTGACGAGCATCACAAAAATCGACGCTCAAGTCAGAGGTGGCGAAACCCGACAGGACTATA
AAGATACCAGGCGTTTCCCCCTGGAAGCTCCCTCGTGCGCTCTCCTGTTCCGACCCTGCCGCTTACCGGA
TACCTGTCCGCCTTTCTCCCTTCGGGAAGCGTGGCGCTTTCTCATAGCTCACGCTGTAGGTATCTCAGTT
CGGTGTAGGTCGTTCGCTCCAAGCTGGGCTGTGTGCACGAACCCCCCGTTCAGCCCGACCGCTGCGCCTT
ATCCGGTAACTATCGTCTTGAGTCCAACCCGGTAAGACACGACTTATCGCCACTGGCAGCAGCCACTGGT
AACAGGATTAGCAGAGCGAGGTATGTAGGCGGTGCTACAGAGTTCTTGAAGTGGTGGCCTAACTACGGCT
ACACTAGAAGAACAGTATTTGGTATCTGCGCTCTGCTGAAGCCAGTTACCTTCGGAAAAAGAGTTGGTAG
CTCTTGATCCGGCAAACAAACCACCGCTGGTAGCGGTGGTTTTTTTGTTTGCAAGCAGCAGATTACGCGC
AGAAAAAAAGGATCTCAAGAAGATCCTTTGATCTTTTCTACGGGGTCTGACGCTCAGTGGAACGAAAACT
CACGTTAAGGGATTTTGGTCATGAGATTATCAAAAAGGATCTTCACCTAGATCCTTTTAAATTAAAAATG
AAGTTTTAAATCAATCTAAAGTATATATGAGTAAACTTGGTCTGACAGTTACCAATGCTTAATCAGTGAG
GCACCTATCTCAGCGATCTGTCTATTTCGTTCATCCATAGTTGCCTGACTCCCCGTCGTGTAGATAACTA
CGATACGGGAGGGCTTACCATCTGGCCCCAGTGCTGCAATGATACCGCGAGATCCACGCTCACCGGCTCC
AGATTTATCAGCAATAAACCAGCCAGCCGGAAGGGCCGAGCGCAGAAGTGGTCCTGCAACTTTATCCGCC
TCCATCCAGTCTATTAATTGTTGCCGGGAAGCTAGAGTAAGTAGTTCGCCAGTTAATAGTTTGCGCAACG
TTGTTGCCATTGCTACAGGCATCGTGGTGTCACGCTCGTCGTTTGGTATGGCTTCATTCAGCTCCGGTTC
CCAACGATCAAGGCGAGTTACATGATCCCCCATGTTGTGCAAAAAAGCGGTTAGCTCCTTCGGTCCTCCG
ATCGTTGTCAGAAGTAAGTTGGCCGCAGTGTTATCACTCATGGTTATGGCAGCACTGCATAATTCTCTTA
CTGTCATGCCATCCGTAAGATGCTTTTCTGTGACTGGTGAGTACTCAACCAAGTCATTCTGAGAATAGTG
TATGCGGCGACCGAGTTGCTCTTGCCCGGCGTCAATACGGGATAATACCGCGCCACATAGCAGAACTTTA
AAAGTGCTCATCATTGGAAAACGTTCTTCGGGGCGAAAACTCTCAAGGATCTTACCGCTGTTGAGATCCA
GTTCGATGTAACCCACTCGTGCACCCAACTGATCTTCAGCATCTTTTACTTTCACCAGCGTTTCTGGGTG
AGCAAAAACAGGAAGGCAAAATGCCGCAAAAAAGGGAATAAGGGCGACACGGAAATGTTGAATACTCATA
CTCTTCCTTTTTCAATATTATTGAAGCATTTATCAGGGTTATTGTCTCATGAGCGGATACATATTTGAAT
GTATTTAGAAAAATAAACAAATAGGGGTTCCGCGCACATTTCCCCGAAAAGTGCCACCTGACGTCTAAGA
AACCATTATTATCATGACATTAACCTATAAAAATAGGCGTATCACGAGGCCCTTTCGTC
